Addgene plasmid #186674: pUC19_Ntag_BbsI-Mammalian
Purpose: N-terminal tag cassette with BbsI restriction sites for CRISPR donor plasmid.
Depositing lab: Astrid Haase. Publication: Functional editing of endogenous genes through rapid selection of cell pools (Rapid generation of endogenously tagged genes in Drosophila ovarian somatic sheath cells). Meng Q, Stoyko D, Andrews CM, Konstantinidou P, Genzor P, O T, Elchert AR, Benner L, Sobti S, Katz EY, Haase AD. Nucleic Acids Res. 2022 May 27. pii: 6594084. doi: 10.1093/nar/gkac448. PubMed 35639929.
Backbone
  Vector backbone: pUC19
  Vector type: Mammalian Expression
  Selectable markers: Puromycin
Growth in bacteria
  Bacterial resistance: Ampicillin, 100 μg/mL
  Growth temperature: 30°C
  Growth strain: NEB Stable
  Copy number: High Copy
Gene/Insert
  Gene/Insert name: Mammalian N-terminal Tag
  Species: H. sapiens (human)
  Tag / fusion protein: 3xFlag-3xHA (N terminal on insert)
  Cloning method: Gibson Cloning
Terms and licenses: Academic/Nonprofit Terms; Industry Terms: Not Available to Industry
Depositor comments: Please visit https://www.biorxiv.org/content/10.1101/2020.12.18.423517v1 for bioRxiv preprint.
How to cite: pUC19_Ntag_BbsI-Mammalian was a gift from Astrid Haase (Addgene plasmid # 186674 ; http://n2t.net/addgene:186674 ; RRID:Addgene_186674)
