[The description below was written by a language model from this plasmid's Addgene catalogue record and pLannotate feature annotations shown in this document.]
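Description:
pUC19_Ntag_BbsI-Mammalian is a 4.1 kb pUC19-based cloning template for building CRISPR homology-directed repair donors that add an N-terminal epitope tag to endogenous genes in mammalian (human) cells. It is propagated in E. coli as a high-copy plasmid through the ColE1/pUC origin and selected with ampicillin via the β-lactamase gene and its native promoter. Remnants of the pUC19 backbone are also annotated, including the lac promoter/operator region, CAP binding site, and fragments of lacZα and the multiple cloning site.

The payload is a compact tagging cassette with two oppositely oriented parts. On the reverse strand, an SV40 enhancer/early promoter drives a puromycin N-acetyltransferase coding sequence (annotated as a fragment spanning the numbering origin of the circular record), terminated by an SV40 polyadenylation signal. This gives a self-contained puromycin resistance unit for selecting edited cells. Immediately beyond the SV40 promoter, on the forward strand, lie a 3xFLAG tag followed by a 3xHA tag, with no annotated promoter of their own. This is consistent with a design in which the tags are fused in frame to the start of the target gene's coding sequence after integration and are expressed from the endogenous locus.

According to the record, the cassette carries BbsI restriction sites for assembling it into a donor plasmid, presumably to insert gene-specific homology arms by type IIS cloning. These sites are not annotated in the feature table, so their positions are not stated. The associated work describes rapid generation of endogenously tagged genes by selecting pools of edited cells. A guide RNA and Cas9 are not encoded here and would have to be supplied separately.
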