Features (pLannotate 1.2.2; 16 found; start..end, strand, type, name):
     30..387     -  promoter       SV40 promoter: SV40 enhancer and early promoter
    435..500     +  CDS            3xFLAG: three tandem FLAG® epitope tags, followed by an enterokinase cleavage site
    537..626     +  CDS            3xHA: three tandem HA epitope tags
    669..720     -  misc_feature   MCS (fragment): pUC18/19 multiple cloning site
    717..874     +  CDS            lacZα (fragment): LacZα fragment of β-galactosidase; lacZ fragment
    880..979     -  misc_feature   bom (fragment): basis of mobility region from pBR322
   1081..1116    -  CDS            rop (fragment): Rop protein, which maintains plasmids at low copy number; rop
   1211..1315    +  promoter       AmpR promoter: bla
   1316..2176    +  CDS            AmpR: β-lactamase; bla; confers resistance to ampicillin, carbenicillin, and related antibiotics
   2347..2935    +  rep_origin     ori: high-copy-number ColE1/pMB1/pBR322/pUC origin of replication
   3118..3210    +  CDS            lacI (fragment): lac repressor; lacI; The lac repressor binds to the lac operator to inhibit transcription in E. coli. This inhibition can be relieved by adding lactose or isopropyl-β-D-thiogalactopyranoside (IPTG).
   3223..3244    +  protein_bind   CAP binding site: CAP binding activates transcription in the presence of cAMP. E. coli catabolite activator protein
   3259..3289    +  promoter       lac promoter: promoter for the E. coli lac operon
   3297..3313    +  protein_bind   lac operator: The lac repressor binds to the lac operator to inhibit transcription in E. coli. This inhibition can be relieved by adding lactose or isopropyl-β-D-thiogalactopyranoside (IPTG). lac repressor encoded by lacI
   3429..3563    -  polyA_signal   SV40 poly(A) signal: SV40 polyadenylation signal
   3566..22      -  CDS            PuroR (fragment) (across the origin): puromycin N-acetyltransferase; pac from Streptomyces alboniger; confers resistance to puromycin
>Addgene plasmid #186674 | pUC19_Ntag_BbsI-Mammalian | addgene full sequence | sequence record 367851 | Addgene NGS Result
CCGTGGGCTTGTACTCGGTCATTTTGATTTTTGCAAAAGCCTAGGCCTCCAAAAAAGCCTCCTCACTACT
TCTGGAATAGCTCAGAGGCCGAGGCGGCCTCGGCCTCTGCATAAATAAAAAAAATTAGTCAGCCATGGGG
CGGAGAATGGGCGGAACTGGGCGGAGTTAGGGGCGGGATGGGCGGAGTTAGGGGCGGGACTATGGTTGCT
GACTAATTGAGATGCATGCTTTGCATACTTCTGCCTGCTGGGGAGCCTGGGGACTTTCCACACCTGGTTG
CTGACTAATTGAGATGCATGCTTTGCATACTTCTGCCTGCTGGGGAGCCTGGGGACTTTCCACACCCTAA
CTGACACACATTCCACAGCTGGTTCTTTCCGCCTCAGCTAATTTTAATCAACCGATTTCTCTCTCTTCCG
CAGGAATCAAAATGGACTACAAAGACCATGACGGTGATTATAAAGATCATGACATCGATTACAAGGATGA
CGATGACAAGGGTGGATCTGGAGGTTCCGGCGGCTCAGGGGGTAGTTACCCATACGATGTTCCTGACTAT
GCGGGCTATCCCTATGACGTCCCGGACTATGCAGGATCCTATCCATATGACGTTCCAGATTACGCTTCCG
GTGGCTCTGGCTCTTCAGGCTCATATTATTATGTCTTCTGCATGCCTGCAGGTCGACTCTAGAGGATCCC
CGGGTACCGAGCTCGAATTCACTGGCCGTCGTTTTACAACGTCGTGACTGGGAAAACCCTGGCGTTACCC
AACTTAATCGCCTTGCAGCACATCCCCCTTTCGCCAGCTGGCGTAATAGCGAAGAGGCCCGCACCGATCG
CCCTTCCCAACAGTTGCGCAGCCTGAATGGCGAATGGCGCCTGATGCGGTATTTTCTCCTTACGCATCTG
TGCGGTATTTCACACCGCATATGGTGCACTCTCAGTACAATCTGCTCTGATGCCGCATAGTTAAGCCAGC
CCCGACACCCGCCAACACCCGCTGACGCGCCCTGACGGGCTTGTCTGCTCCCGGCATCCGCTTACAGACA
AGCTGTGACCGTCTCCGGGAGCTGCATGTGTCAGAGGTTTTCACCGTCATCACCGAAACGCGCGAGACGA
AAGGGCCTCGTGATACGCCTATTTTTATAGGTTAATGTCATGATAATAATGGTTTCTTAGACGTCAGGTG
GCACTTTTCGGGGAAATGTGCGCGGAACCCCTATTTGTTTATTTTTCTAAATACATTCAAATATGTATCC
GCTCATGAGACAATAACCCTGATAAATGCTTCAATAATATTGAAAAAGGAAGAGTATGAGTATTCAACAT
TTCCGTGTCGCCCTTATTCCCTTTTTTGCGGCATTTTGCCTTCCTGTTTTTGCTCACCCAGAAACGCTGG
TGAAAGTAAAAGATGCTGAAGATCAGTTGGGTGCACGAGTGGGTTACATCGAACTGGATCTCAACAGCGG
TAAGATCCTTGAGAGTTTTCGCCCCGAAGAACGTTTTCCAATGATGAGCACTTTTAAAGTTCTGCTATGT
GGCGCGGTATTATCCCGTATTGACGCCGGGCAAGAGCAACTCGGTCGCCGCATACACTATTCTCAGAATG
ACTTGGTTGAGTACTCACCAGTCACAGAAAAGCATCTTACGGATGGCATGACAGTAAGAGAATTATGCAG
TGCTGCCATAACCATGAGTGATAACACTGCGGCCAACTTACTTCTGACAACGATCGGAGGACCGAAGGAG
CTAACCGCTTTTTTGCACAACATGGGGGATCATGTAACTCGCCTTGATCGTTGGGAACCGGAGCTGAATG
AAGCCATACCAAACGACGAGCGTGACACCACGATGCCTGTAGCAATGGCAACAACGTTGCGCAAACTATT
AACTGGCGAACTACTTACTCTAGCTTCCCGGCAACAATTAATAGACTGGATGGAGGCGGATAAAGTTGCA
GGACCACTTCTGCGCTCGGCCCTTCCGGCTGGCTGGTTTATTGCTGATAAATCTGGAGCCGGTGAGCGTG
GGTCTCGCGGTATCATTGCAGCACTGGGGCCAGATGGTAAGCCCTCCCGTATCGTAGTTATCTACACGAC
GGGGAGTCAGGCAACTATGGATGAACGAAATAGACAGATCGCTGAGATAGGTGCCTCACTGATTAAGCAT
TGGTAACTGTCAGACCAAGTTTACTCATATATACTTTAGATTGATTTAAAACTTCATTTTTAATTTAAAA
GGATCTAGGTGAAGATCCTTTTTGATAATCTCATGACCAAAATCCCTTAACGTGAGTTTTCGTTCCACTG
AGCGTCAGACCCCGTAGAAAAGATCAAAGGATCTTCTTGAGATCCTTTTTTTCTGCGCGTAATCTGCTGC
TTGCAAACAAAAAAACCACCGCTACCAGCGGTGGTTTGTTTGCCGGATCAAGAGCTACCAACTCTTTTTC
CGAAGGTAACTGGCTTCAGCAGAGCGCAGATACCAAATACTGTTCTTCTAGTGTAGCCGTAGTTAGGCCA
CCACTTCAAGAACTCTGTAGCACCGCCTACATACCTCGCTCTGCTAATCCTGTTACCAGTGGCTGCTGCC
AGTGGCGATAAGTCGTGTCTTACCGGGTTGGACTCAAGACGATAGTTACCGGATAAGGCGCAGCGGTCGG
GCTGAACGGGGGGTTCGTGCACACAGCCCAGCTTGGAGCGAACGACCTACACCGAACTGAGATACCTACA
GCGTGAGCTATGAGAAAGCGCCACGCTTCCCGAAGGGAGAAAGGCGGACAGGTATCCGGTAAGCGGCAGG
GTCGGAACAGGAGAGCGCACGAGGGAGCTTCCAGGGGGAAACGCCTGGTATCTTTATAGTCCTGTCGGGT
TTCGCCACCTCTGACTTGAGCGTCGATTTTTGTGATGCTCGTCAGGGGGGCGGAGCCTATGGAAAAACGC
CAGCAACGCGGCCTTTTTACGGTTCCTGGCCTTTTGCTGGCCTTTTGCTCACATGTTCTTTCCTGCGTTA
TCCCCTGATTCTGTGGATAACCGTATTACCGCCTTTGAGTGAGCTGATACCGCTCGCCGCAGCCGAACGA
CCGAGCGCAGCGAGTCAGTGAGCGAGGAAGCGGAAGAGCGCCCAATACGCAAACCGCCTCTCCCCGCGCG
TTGGCCGATTCATTAATGCAGCTGGCACGACAGGTTTCCCGACTGGAAAGCGGGCAGTGAGCGCAACGCA
ATTAATGTGAGTTAGCTCACTCATTAGGCACCCCAGGCTTTACACTTTATGCTTCCGGCTCGTATGTTGT
GTGGAATTGTGAGCGGATAACAATTTCACACAGGAAACAGCTATGACCATGATTACGCCAGAAGACAGAA
ACTCAGTTTCCATTGTGAAGTTTTAAGTGATCGCGAGTGCCAAAAAGTAACAAAACACCCAGGTAAGTGA
TCCAGACATGATAAGATACATTGATGAGTTTGGACAAACCACAACTAGAATGCAGTGAAAAAAATGCTTT
ATTTGTGAAATTTGTGATGCTATTGCTTTATTTGTAACCATTATAAGCTGCAATAAACAAGTTCTAGGCA
CCGGGCTTGCGGGTCATGCACCAGGTGCGCGGTCCTTCGGGCACCTCGACGTCGGCGGTGACGGTGAAGC
CGAGCCGCTCGTAGAAGGGGAGGTTGCGGGGCGCGGAGGTCTCCAGGAAGGCGGGCACCCCGGCGCGCTC
GGCCGCCTCCACTCCGGGGAGCACGACGGCGCTGCCCAGACCCTTGCCCTGGTGGTCGGGCGAGACGCCG
ACGGTGGCCAGGAACCACGCGGGCTCCTTGGGCCGGTGCGGCGCCAGGAGGCCTTCCATCTGTTGCTGCG
CGGCCAGCCGGGAACCGCTCAACTCGGCCATGCGCGGGCCGATCTCGGCGAACACCGCCCCCGCTTCGAC
GCTCTCCGGCGTGGTCCAGACCGCCACCGCGGCGCCGTCGTCCGCGACCCACACCTTGCCGATGTCGAGC
CCGACGCGCGTGAGGAAGAGTTCTTGCAGCTCGGTGACCCGCTCGATGTGGCGGTCCGGGTCGACGGTGT
GGCGCGTGGCGGGGTAGTCGGCGAACGCGGCGGCGAGGGTGCGTACGGCCCGGGGGACGTCGTCGCGGGT
GGCGAGGCGCA
